Addgene plasmid #145655: pGBW-m4046855
Purpose: Bacterial Expression plasmid for SARS-CoV-2 ORF6 protein
Depositing lab: Ginkgo Bioworks & Benjie Chen. Depositing organization: Ginkgo Bioworks.
Backbone
  Vector backbone: ori-013 - marker | cmR
  Backbone size w/o insert (bp): 1462
  Vector type: Bacterial Expression
Growth in bacteria
  Bacterial resistance: Chloramphenicol, 25 μg/mL
  Growth temperature: 30°C
  Growth strain: DH5alpha
  Copy number: High Copy
Gene/Insert
  Gene/Insert name: SARS-CoV-2 ORF6 protein
  Species: Escherichia coli str. K-12 substr. MG1655; Severe acute respiratory syndrome coronavirus 2
  Insert size (bp): 179
  Mutation: wt
  Entrez Gene: ORF6 (a.k.a. GU280_gp06)
  Promoter: Promoter | pT7 ; Operator | lacO ; RBS | T7_rbs ; Start Codon | ATG
  Tag / fusion protein: Cleavable TEV;StrepII (C terminal on backbone)
  Cloning method: Unknown
Resource information
  A portion of this plasmid was derived from a plasmid made by: GinkgoBioworks
Depositor comments: NCBI Reference Sequence: YP_009724394.1
How to cite: pGBW-m4046855 was a gift from Ginkgo Bioworks & Benjie Chen (Addgene plasmid # 145655 ; http://n2t.net/addgene:145655 ; RRID:Addgene_145655)
