[The description below was written by a language model from this plasmid's Addgene catalogue record and pLannotate feature annotations shown in this document.]
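Description:
pGBW-m4046855 is a compact bacterial expression plasmid (about 1.9 kb in the full sequence record) built to produce the SARS-CoV-2 ORF6 accessory protein in E. coli. The minimal backbone consists of little more than a high-copy ColE1/pUC-type origin of replication and a chloramphenicol acetyltransferase (cat) gene driven by its own promoter, which provides chloramphenicol selection. A lambda t0 terminator lies downstream of the marker. No lacI gene or T7 RNA polymerase is annotated on the plasmid, so both the repressor and the polymerase would have to come from the host strain. The DH5alpha strain listed in the record would therefore serve for propagation rather than expression.

The expression cassette places a T7 promoter immediately upstream of a lac operator, followed by the efficient ribosome binding site from phage T7 gene 10 and an ATG start codon. This gives IPTG-inducible, T7 polymerase-dependent transcription. The wild-type ORF6 coding sequence follows. The listing of E. coli K-12 alongside SARS-CoV-2 under species may reflect codon adaptation, though the record does not say so. According to the catalogue entry, the backbone contributes a C-terminal TEV-cleavable StrepII tag, which would allow affinity purification on Strep-Tactin-type resins and later tag removal. These tag elements are not separately called in the feature table, and no terminator is annotated directly after the ORF.

ORF6 is a small viral protein that interferes with nuclear import, blocking STAT1 translocation and dampening interferon signalling. The construct is suited to recombinant production of tagged ORF6 for biochemical, structural or interaction studies.
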