Features (pLannotate 1.2.2; 8 found; start..end, strand, type, name):
     20..38      +  promoter       T7 promoter: promoter for bacteriophage T7 RNA polymerase
     39..63      +  protein_bind   lac operator: The lac repressor binds to the lac operator to inhibit transcription in E. coli. This inhibition can be relieved by adding lactose or isopropyl-β-D-thiogalactopyranoside (IPTG). lac repressor encoded by lacI
     78..100     +  RBS            RBS: efficient ribosome binding site from bacteriophage T7 gene 10 (Olins and Rangwala, 1989)
    108..290     +  CDS            NS6_SARS2: Experimental evidence at protein level: Swiss-Prot protein existence level 1. Disrupts cell nuclear import complex formation by tethering karyopherin alpha 2 and karyopherin beta 1 to the membrane. Retention of import factors at the ER/Golgi membrane leads to a loss of transport into the nucleus. Thereby prevents STAT1 nuclear translocation in response to interferon signaling, thus blocking the expression of interferon stimulated genes (ISGs) that display multiple antiviral activities (PubMed:33097660). Suppresses IFN-beta production possibly by blocking IRF3 nuclear translocation (PubMed:3297
    452..1040    +  rep_origin     ori: high-copy-number ColE1/pMB1/pBR322/pUC origin of replication
   1048..1145    +  promoter       cat promoter: promoter of the E. coli cat gene encoding chloramphenicol acetyltransferase
   1146..1802    +  CDS            cat: CAT_ECOLX - Experimental evidence at protein level: Swiss-Prot protein existence level 1. This enzyme is an effector of chloramphenicol resistance in bacteria. From Escherichia coli. This protein is used as a marker in many commonly used cloning vectors, such as pACYC184.
   1876..1910    +  terminator     lambda t0 terminator: minimal transcription terminator from phage lambda (Scholtissek and Grosse, 1987)
>Addgene plasmid #145655 | pGBW-m4046855 | depositor full sequence | sequence record 287832 | Full Sequence
GATCTCGATCCCGCGAAATTAATACGACTCACTATAGGGGAATTGTGAGCGGATAACAATTCCCCTCTAG
AAATAATTTTGTTTAACTTTAAGAAGGAGACTCTTCTATGTTTCATCTCGTTGACTTTCAGGTTACTATA
GCAGAGATATTACTAATTATTATGAGGACTTTTAAAGTTTCCATTTGGAATCTTGATTACATCATAAACC
TCATAATTAAAAATTTATCTAAGTCACTAACTGAGAATAAATATTCTCAATTAGATGAAGAGCAACCAAT
GGAGATTGATGAGAACCTGTACTTTCAAAGCTGGAGCCATCCGCAGTTTGAAAAATAACCGGCTTATCGG
TCAGTTTCACCTGATTTACGTAAAAACCCGCTTCGGCGGGTTTTTGCTTTTGGAGGGGCAGAAAGATGAA
TGACTGTCCACGACGCTATACCCAAAAGAAATTGAGATCCTTTTTTTCTGCGCGTAATCTGCTGCTTGCA
AACAAAAAAACCACCGCTACCAGCGGTGGTTTGTTTGCCGGATCAAGAGCTACCAACTCTTTTTCCGAAG
GTAACTGGCTTCAGCAGAGCGCAGATACCAAATACTGTTCTTCTAGTGTAGCCGTAGTTAGGCCACCACT
TCAAGAACTCTGTAGCACCGCCTACATACCTCGCTCTGCTAATCCTGTTACCAGTGGCTGCTGCCAGTGG
CGATAAGTCGTGTCTTACCGGGTTGGACTCAAGACGATAGTTACCGGATAAGGCGCAGCGGTCGGGCTGA
ACGGGGGGTTCGTGCACACAGCCCAGCTTGGAGCGAACGACCTACACCGAACTGAGATACCTACAGCGTG
AGCTATGAGAAAGCGCCACGCTTCCCGAAGGGAGAAAGGCGGACAGGTATCCGGTAAGCGGCAGGGTCGG
AACAGGAGAGCGCACGAGGGAGCTTCCAGGGGGAAACGCCTGGTATCTTTATAGTCCTGTCGGGTTTCGC
CACCTCTGACTTGAGCGTCGATTTTTGTGATGCTCGTCAGGGGGGCGGAGCCTATGGAAATTGATCGGGC
ACGTAAGAGGTTCCAACTTTCACCATAATGAAATAAGATCACTACCGGGCGTATTTTTTGAGTTATCGAG
ATTTTCAGGAGCTAAGGAAGCTAAAATGGAGAAAAAAATCACTGGATATACCACCGTTGATATATCCCAA
TGGCATCGTAAAGAACATTTTGAGGCATTTCAGTCAGTTGCTCAATGTACCTATAACCAGACCGTTCAGC
TGGATATTACGGCCTTTTTAAAGACCGTAAAGAAAAATAAGCACAAGTTTTATCCGGCCTTTATTCACAT
TCTTGCCCGCCTGATGAATGCTCATCCGGAATTTCGTATGGCAATGAAAGACGGTGAGCTGGTGATATGG
GATAGTGTTCACCCTTGTTACACCGTTTTCCATGAGCAAACTGAAACGTTTTCATCGCTCTGGAGTGAAT
ACCACGACGATTTCCGGCAGTTTCTACACATATATTCGCAAGATGTGGCGTGTTACGGTGAAAACCTGGC
CTATTTCCCTAAAGGGTTTATTGAGAATATGTTTTTCGTTTCAGCCAATCCCTGGGTGAGTTTCACCAGT
TTTGATTTAAACGTGGCCAATATGGACAACTTCTTCGCCCCCGTTTTCACCATGGGCAAATATTATACGC
AAGGCGACAAGGTGCTGATGCCGCTGGCGATTCAGGTTCATCATGCCGTTTGTGATGGCTTCCATGTCGG
CAGAATGCTTAATGAATTACAACAGTACTGCGATGAGTGGCAGGGCGGGGCGTAATTTGATATCGAGCTC
GCTTGGACTCCTGTTGATAGATCCAGTAATGACCTCAGAACTCCATCTGGATTTGTTCAGAACGCTCGGT
TGCCGCCGGGCGTTTTTTATTGGT
